>Addgene plasmid #236766 | PB-U6-CNCB_sgEIF3D-4 | addgene full sequence | sequence record 473592 | Addgene NGS Result
ACTCTTCCTTTTTCAATATTATTGAAGCATTTATCAGGGTTATTGTCTCATGAGCGGATACATATTTGAA
TGTATTTAGAAAAATAAACAAATAGGGGTTCCGCGCACATTTCCCCGAAAAGTGCCACCTAAATTGTAAG
CGTTAATATTTTGTTAAAATTCGCGTTAAATTTTTGTTAAATCAGCTCATTTTTTAACCAATAGGCCGAA
ATCGGCAAAATCCCTTATAAATCAAAAGAATAGACCGAGATAGGGT
[37 nt withheld, positions 257-293]
AAAGAACGTGGACTCCAACGTCAAAGG
[49 nt withheld, positions 321-369]
T
[91 nt withheld, positions 371-461]
G
[124 nt withheld, positions 463-586]
CCCATTCGCCATTCAGGCTGCGCAACTGTTGGGAAGGGCGATCGGTGCGGGCCTCTTCGCTATTACGCCA
GCTGGCGAAAGGGGGATGTGCTGCAAGGCGATTAAGTTGGGTAACGCCAGGGTTTTCCCAGTCACGACGT
TGTAAAACGACGGCCAGTGAGCGCGCCTCGTTCATTCACGTTTTTGAACCCGTGGAGGACGGGCAGACTC
GCGGTGCAAATGTGTTTTACAGCGTGATGGAGCAGATGAAGATGCTCGACACGCTGCAGAACACGCAGCT
AGATTAACCCTAGAAAGATAATCATATTGTGACGTACGTTAAAGATAATCATGTGTAAAATTGACGCATG
TGTTTTATCGGTCTGTATATCGAGGTTTATTTATTAATTTGAATAGATATTAAGTTTTATTATATTTACA
CTTACATACTAATAATAAATTCAACAAACAATTTATTTATGTTTATTTATTTATTAAAAAAAACAAAAAC
TCAAAATTTCTTCTATAAAGTAACAAAACTTTTATGAGGGACAGCCCCCCCCCAAAGCCCCCAGGGATGT
AATTACGTCCCTCCCCCGCTAGGGGGCAGCAGCGAGCCGCCCGGGGCTCCGCTCCGGTCCGGCGCTCCCC
CCGCATCCCCGAGCCGGCAGCGTGCGGGGACAGCCCGGGCACGGGGAAGGTGGCACGGGATCGCTTTCCT
CTGAACGCTTCTCGCTGCTCTTTGAGCCTGCAGACACCTGGGGGGATACGGGGAAAAGGCCTCCACGGCC
CGATGAGGCCCTTTCGTCTTCACTCGAGGATCCGACGCGCCATCTCTAGGCCCGCGCCGGCCCCCTCGCA
CGGACTTGTGGGAGAAGCTCGGCTACTCCCCTGCCCCGGTTAATTTGCATATAATATTTCCTAGTAACTA
TAGAGGCTTAATGTGCGATAAAAGACAGATAATCTGTTCTTTTTAATACTAGCTACATTTTACATGATAG
GCTTGGATTTCTATAACTTCGTATAGCATACATTATACGAAGTTATAAACAGCACAAAAGGAAACTCACC
CTAACTGTAAAGTAATTGTGTGTTTTGAGACTATAAGTATCCCTTGGAGAACCACCTTGTTGGCTGCTGC
TAACGCGGTCCCGTTTAAGAGCTATGCTGGAAACAGCATAGCAAGTTTAAATAAGGCTAGTCCGTTATCA
ACTTGAAAAAGTGGCACCGAGTCGGTGCTTTTTTTCTCGAGTACTAGGATCCATTAGGCGGCCGCGTGGA
TAACCGTATTACCGCCATGCATCCCGGGTGACTGACTGAGCGGCCGCACTAGTTATTAATAGTAATCAAT
TACGGGGTCATTAGTTCATAGCCCATATATGGAGTTCCGCGTTACATAACTTACGGTAAATGGCCCGCCT
GGCTGACCGCCCAACGACCCCCGCCCATTGACGTCAATAATGACGTATGTTCCCATAGTAACGCCAATAG
GGACTTTCCATTGACGTCAATGGGTGGAGTATTTACGGTAAACTGCCCACTTGGCAGTACATCAAGTGTA
TCATATGCCAAGTACGCCCCCTATTGACGTCAATGACGGTAAATGGCCCGCCTGGCATTATGCCCAGTAC
ATGACCTTATGGGACTTTCCTACTTGGCAGTACATCTACGTATTAGTCATCGCTATTACCATGGTCGAGG
TGAGCCCCACGTTCTGCTTCACTCTCCCCATCTCCCCCCCCTCCCCACCCCCAATTTTGTATTTATTTAT
TTTTTAATTATTTTGTGCAGCGATGGGGGCGGGGGGGGGGGGGGCGCGCGCCAGGCGGGGSGGGGSGGGG
SGRGGGGSGGGGSGGGGSGRGGCGGRGAGGKGCGGCGGCAGCCAATCAGAGCGGCGCGCTCCGAAAGTTT
CCTTTTATGGCGAGGCGGCGGCGGCGGCGGCCCTATAAAAAGCGAAGCGCGCGGCGGGCGGGAGTCGCTG
CGCGCTGCCTTCGCCCCGTGCCCCGCTCCGCCGCCGCCTCGCGCCGCCCGCCCCGGCTCTGACTGACCGC
GTTACTCCCACAGGTGAGCGGGCGGGACGGCCCTTCTCCTCCGGGCTGTAATTAGCGCTTGGTTTAATGA
CGGCTTGTTTCTTTTCTGTGGCTGCGTGAAAGCCTTGAGGGGCTCCGGGAGGGCCCTTTGTGCGGGGGGA
GCGGCTCGGGGGGTGCGTGCGTGTGTGTGTGCGTGGGGAGCGCCGCGTGCGGCTCCGCGCTGCCCGGCGG
CTGTGAGCGCTGCGGGCGCGGCGCGGGGCTTTGTGCGCTCCGCAGTGTGCGCGAGGGGAGCGCGGCCGGG
GGCGGTGCCCCGCGGTGCGGGGGGGGCTGCGAGGGGAACAAAGGCTGCGTGCGGGGTGTGTGCGTGGGGG
GGTGAGCAGGGGGTGTGGGCGCGTCGGTCGGGCTGCAACCCCCCCTGCACCCCCCTCCCCGAGTTGCTGA
GCACGGCCCGGCTTCGGGTGCGGGGCTCCGTACGGGGCGTGGCGCGGGGCTCGCCGTGCCGGGCGGGGGG
TGGCGGCAGGKGGGGGTGCCGGGCGGGGCGGGGCCGCCTCGGGCCGGGGRGGGCTCGGGGGAGGGGCGCG
GCGGCCCCCGGAGCGCCGGCGGCTGTCGAGGCGCGGCGAGCCGCAGCCATTGCCTTTTATGGTAATCGTG
CGAGAGGGCGCAGGGACTTCCTTTGTCCCAAATCTGTGCGGAGCCGAAATCTGGGAGGCGCCGCCGCACC
CCCTCTAGCGGGCGCGGGGCGAAGCGGTGCGGCGCCGGCAGGAAGGAAATGGGCGGGGAGGGCCTTCGTG
CGTCGCCGCGCCGCCGTCCCCTTCTCCCTCTCCAGCCTCGGGGCTGTCCGCGGGGGGACGGCTGCCTTCG
GGGGGGACGGGGCAGGGCGGGGTTCGGCTTCTGGCGTGTGACCGGCGGCTCTAGAGCCTCTGCTAACCAT
GTTCATGCCTTCTTCTTTTTCCTACAGCTCCTGGGCAACGTGCTGGTTATTGTGCTGTCTCATCATTTTG
GCAAAGAATTCCGCCACCATGCCAAAAAAGAAGAGAAAGGTAGATCCAAAAAAGAAGAGAAAGGTAGATC
CAAAAAAGAAGAGAAAGGTACACGTGTCAACGCGTATGGTGAGCAAGGGCGAGGAGCTGTTCACCGGGGT
GGTGCCCATCCTGGTCGAGCTGGACGGCGACGTAAACGGCCACAAGTTCAGCGTCCGCGGCGAGGGCGAG
GGCGATGCCACCAACGGCAAGCTGACCCTGAAGTTCATCTGCACCACCGGCAAGCTGCCCGTGCCCTGGC
CCACCCTCGTGACCACCTTCGGCTACGGCGTGGCCTGCTTCAGCCGCTACCCCGACCACATGAAGCAGCA
CGACTTCTTCAAGTCCGCCATGCCCGAAGGCTACGTCCAGGAGCGCACCATCTCTTTCAAGGACGACGGT
ACCTACAAGACCCGCGCCGAGGTGAAGTTCGAGGGCGACACCCTGGTGAACCGCATCGAGCTGAAGGGCA
TCGACTTCAAGGAGGACGGCAACATCCTGGGGCACAAGCTGGAGTACAACTTCAACAGCCACAACGTCTA
TATCACGGCCGACAAGCAGAAGAACGGCATCAAGGCTAACTTCAAGATCCGCCACAACGTTGAGGACGGC
AGCGTGCAGCTCGCCGACCACTACCAGCAGAACACCCCCATCGGCGACGGCCCCGTGCTGCTGCCCGACA
ACCACTACCTGAGCCATCAGTCCGCCCTGAGCAAAGACCCCAACGAGAAGCGCGATCACATGGTCCTGCT
GGAGTTCGTGACCGCCGCCGGGATTACACATGGCATGGACGAGCTGTACAAGGAGGGCAGAGGAAGTCTT
CTAACATGCGGTGACGTGGAGGAGAATCCCGGCCCTATGAAGACCTTCAACATCTCCCAGCAGGATCTAG
AATTAGTAGAAGTAGCGACAGAGAAGATTACAATGCTTTATGAGGATAATAAACATCATGTGGGAGCGGC
AATTCGTACGAAAACAGGAGAAATCATTTCGGCAGTACATATTGAAGCGTATATAGGACGAGTAACTGTT
TGTGCAGAAGCCATTGCGATTGGTAGTGCAGTTTCGAATGGACAAAAGGATTTTGACACGATTGTAGCTG
TTAGACACCCTTATTCTGACGAAGTAGATAGAAGTATTCGAGTGGTAAGTCCTTGTGGTATGTGTAGGGA
GTTGATTTCAGACTATGCACCAGATTGTTTTGTGTTAATAGAAATGAATGGCAAGTTAGTCAAAACTACG
ATTGAAGAACTCATTCCACTCAAATATACCCGAAATTAAGTTAACTAACTAAACTTGTTTATTGCAGCTT
ATAATGGTTACAAATAAAGCAATAGCATCACAAATTTCACAAATAAAGCATTTTTTTCACTGCATTCTAG
TTGTGGTTTGTCCAAACTCATCAATGTATCTTATCATGTCTGGAATTGACTCAAATGATGTCAATTAGTC
TATCAGAAGCTCATCTGGTCTCCCTTCCGGGGGACAAGACATCCCTGTTTAATATTTAAACAGCAGTGTT
CCCAAACTGGGTTCTTATATCCCTTGCTCTGGTCAACCAGGTTGCAGGGTTTCCTGTCCTCACAGGAACG
AAGTCCCTAAAGAAACAGTGGCAGCCAGGTTTAGCCCCGGAATTGACTGGATTCCTTTTTTAGGGCCCAT
TGGTATGGCTTTTTCCCCGTATCCCCCCAGGTGTCTGCAGGCTCAAAGAGCAGCGAGAAGCGTTCAGAGG
AAAGCGATCCCGTGCCACCTTCCCCGTGCCCGGGCTGTCCCCGCACGCTGCCGGCTCGGGGATGCGGGGG
GAGCGCCGGACCGGAGCGGAGCCCCGGGCGGCTCGCTGCTGCCCCCTAGCGGGGGAGGGACGTAATTACA
TCCCTGGGGGCTTTGGGGGGGGGCTGTCCCTGATATCTATAACAAGAAAATATATATATAATAAGTTATC
ACGTAAGTAGAACATGAAATAACAATATAATTATCGTATGAGTTAAATCTTAAAAGTCACGTAAAAGATA
ATCATGCGTCATTTTGACTCACGCGGTCGTTATAGTTCAAAATCAGTGACACTTACCGCATTGACAAGCA
CGCCTCACGGGAGCTCCAAGCGGCGACTGAGATGTCCTAAATGCACAGCGACGGATTCGCGCTATTTAGA
AAGAGAGAGCAATATTTCAAGAATGCATGCGTCAATTTTACGCAGACTATCTTTCTAGGGTTAATCTAGC
TGCATCAGGATCATATCGTCGGGTCTTTTTTCCGGCTCAGTCATCGCCCAAGCTGGCGCTATCTGGGCAT
CGGGGAGGAAGAAGCCCGTGCCTTTTCCCGCGAGGTTGAAGCGGCATGGAAAGAGTTTGCCGAGGATGAC
TGCTGCTGCATTGACGTTGAGCGAAAACGCACGTTTACCATGATGATTCGGGAAGGTGTGGCCATGCACG
CCTTTAACGGTGAACTGTTCGTTCAGGCCACCTGGGATACCAGTTCGTCGCGGCTTTTCCGGACACAGTT
CCGGATGGTCAGCCCGAAGCGCATCAGCAACCCGAACAATACCGGCGACAGCCGGAACTGCCGTGCCGGT
GTGCAGATTAATGACAGCGGTGCGGCGCTGGGATATTACGTCAGCGAGGACGGGTATCCTGGCTGGATGC
CGCAGAAATGGACATGGATACCCCGTGAGTTACCCGGCGGGCGCGCTTGGCGTAATCATGGTCATAGCTG
TTTCCTGTGTGAAATTGTTATCCGCTCACAATTCCACACAACATACGAGCCGGAAGCATAAAGTGTAAAG
CCTGGGGTGCCTAATGAGTGAGCTAACTCACATTAATTGCGTTGCGCTCACTGCCCGCTTTCCAGTCGGG
AAACCTGTCGTGCCAGCTGCATTAATGAATCGGCCAACGCGCGGGGAGAGGCGGTTTGCGTATTGGGCGC
TCTTCCGCTTCCTCGCTCACTGACTCGCTGCGCTCGGTCGTTCGGCTGCGGCGAGCGGTATCAGCTCACT
CAAAGGCGGTAATACGGTTATCCACAGAATCAGGGGATAACGCAGGAAAGAACATGTGAGCAAAAGGCCA
GCAAAAGGCCAGGAACCGTAAAAAGGCCGCGTTGCTGGCGTTTTTCCATAGGCTCCGCCCCCCTGACGAG
CATCACAAAAATCGACGCTCAAGTCAGAGGTGGCGAAACCCGACAGGACTATAAAGATACCAGGCGTTTC
CCCCTGGAAGCTCCCTCGTGCGCTCTCCTGTTCCGACCCTGCCGCTTACCGGATACCTGTCCGCCTTTCT
CCCTTCGGGAAGCGTGGCGCTTTCTCATAGCTCACGCTGTAGGTATCTCAGTTCGGTGTAGGTCGTTCGC
TCCAAGCTGGGCTGTGTGCACGAACCCCCCGTTCAGCCCGACCGCTGCGCCTTATCCGGTAACTATCGTC
TTGAGTCCAACCCGGTAAGACACGACTTATCGCCACTGGCAGCAGCCACTGGTAACAGGATTAGCAGAGC
GAGGTATGTAGGCGGTGCTACAGAGTTCTTGAAGTGGTGGCCTAACTACGGCTACACTAGAAGAACAGTA
TTTGGTATCTGCGCTCTGCTGAAGCCAGTTACCTTCGGAAAAAGAGTTGGTAGCTCTTGATCCGGCAAAC
AAACCACCGCTGGTAGCGGTGGTTTTTTTGTTTGCAAGCAGCAGATTACGCGCAGAAAAAAAGGATCTCA
AGAAGATCCTTTGATCTTTTCTACGGGGTCTGACGCTCAGTGGAACGAAAACTCACGTTAAGGGATTTTG
GTCATGAGATTATCAAAAAGGATCTTCACCTAGATCCTTTTAAATTAAAAATGAAGTTTTAAATCAATCT
AAAGTATATATGAGTAAACTTGGTCTGACAGTTACCAATGCTTAATCAGTGAGGCACCTATCTCAGCGAT
CTGTCTATTTCGTTCATCCATAGTTGCCTGACTCCCCGTCGTGTAGATAACTACGATACGGGAGGGCTTA
CCATCTGGCCCCAGTGCTGCAATGATACCGCGAGACCCACGCTCACCGGCTCCAGATTTATCAGCAATAA
ACCAGCCAGCCGGAAGGGCCGAGCGCAGAAGTGGTCCTGCAACTTTATCCGCCTCCATCCAGTCTATTAA
TTGTTGCCGGGAAGCTAGAGTAAGTAGTTCGCCAGTTAATAGTTTGCGCAACGTTGTTGCCATTGCTACA
GGCATCGTGGTGTCACGCTCGTCGTTTGGTATGGCTTCATTCAGCTCCGGTTCCCAACGATCAAGGCGAG
TTACATGATCCCCCATGTTGTGCAAAAAAGCGGTTAGCTCCTTCGGTCCTCCGATCGTTGTCAGAAGTAA
GTTGGCCGCAGTGTTATCACTCATGGTTATGGCAGCACTGCATAATTCTCTTACTGTCATGCCATCCGTA
AGATGCTTTTCTGTGACTGGTGAGTACTCAACCAAGTCATTCTGAGAATAGTGTATGCGGCGACCGAGTT
GCTCTTGCCCGGCGTCAATACGGGATAATACCGCGCCACATAGCAGAACTTTAAAAGTGCTCATCATTGG
AAAACGTTCTTCGGGGCGAAAACTCTCAAGGATCTTACCGCTGTTGAGATCCAGTTCGATGTAACCCACT
CGTGCACCCAACTGATCTTCAGCATCTTTTACTTTCACCAGCGTTTCTGGGTGAGCAAAAACAGGAAGGC
AAAATGCCGCAAAAAAGGGAATAAGGGCGACACGGAAATGTTGAATACTCAT
Features (pLannotate 1.2.2; 24 found; start..end, strand, type, name):
      1..105     -  promoter       AmpR promoter: bla
    158..586     -  rep_origin     f1 ori (sequence partly withheld): f1 bacteriophage origin of replication; arrow indicates direction of (+) strand synthesis
    591..746     -  CDS            lacZα (fragment): LacZα fragment of β-galactosidase; lacZ fragment
    748..867     +  CDS            B (fragment): PORTL_LAMBD - Experimental evidence at protein level: Swiss-Prot protein existence level 1. Forms the portal vertex of the capsid (PubMed:6228056, PubMed:6232391). This portal plays critical roles in head assembly, genome packaging, neck/tail attachment, and genome ejection (Probable). The portal protein multimerizes as a single ring-shaped homododecamer arranged around a central channel (PubMed:6232391). Binds to the terminase subunits to form the packaging machine (PubMed:7799432). From Escherichia phage lambda (Bacteriophage lambda).
   1579..1612    +  protein_bind   loxP: Cre-mediated recombination occurs in the 8-bp core sequence (GCATACAT). Cre recombinase
   1737..1804    +  misc_RNA       tracrRNA (fragment): trans-activating CRISPR RNA for the Streptococcus pyogenes CRISPR/Cas9 system
   1956..2259    +  enhancer       CMV enhancer: human cytomegalovirus immediate early enhancer
   2261..2536    +  promoter       chicken β-actin promoter: No description available
   2537..3553    +  intron         chimeric intron: chimera between introns from chicken β-actin and rabbit β-globin
   3551..3607    +  CDS            HBB (fragment): HBB_LEPEU - Experimental evidence at protein level: Swiss-Prot protein existence level 1. Involved in oxygen transport from the lung to the various peripheral tissues. From Lepus europaeus (European hare).
   3618..3638    +  CDS            SV40 NLS: nuclear localization signal of SV40 (simian virus 40) large T antigen
   3642..3662    +  CDS            SV40 NLS: nuclear localization signal of SV40 (simian virus 40) large T antigen
   3666..3686    +  CDS            SV40 NLS: nuclear localization signal of SV40 (simian virus 40) large T antigen
   3702..4418    +  CDS            Clover: Clover is a basic (constitutively fluorescent) green/yellow fluorescent protein published in 2012, derived from Aequorea victoria. It is reported to be a rapidly-maturing weak dimer with high acid sensitivity.
   4473..4892    +  CDS            bsr: BSR_BACCE - Experimental evidence at protein level: Swiss-Prot protein existence level 1. Catalyzes the deamination of the cytosine moiety of the antibiotics blasticidin S, cytomycin and acetylblasticidin S. From Bacillus cereus.
   4908..5029    +  polyA_signal   SV40 poly(A) signal: SV40 polyadenylation signal
   5047..5139    +  ncRNA          G-CSF SLDE: Accession: RF00183 - G-CSF factor stem-loop destabilising element (SLDE)
   5836..6303    +  CDS            B (fragment): PORTL_LAMBD - Experimental evidence at protein level: Swiss-Prot protein existence level 1. Forms the portal vertex of the capsid (PubMed:6228056, PubMed:6232391). This portal plays critical roles in head assembly, genome packaging, neck/tail attachment, and genome ejection (Probable). The portal protein multimerizes as a single ring-shaped homododecamer arranged around a central channel (PubMed:6232391). Binds to the terminase subunits to form the packaging machine (PubMed:7799432). From Escherichia phage lambda (Bacteriophage lambda).
   6341..6357    -  protein_bind   lac operator: The lac repressor binds to the lac operator to inhibit transcription in E. coli. This inhibition can be relieved by adding lactose or isopropyl-β-D-thiogalactopyranoside (IPTG). lac repressor encoded by lacI
   6365..6395    -  promoter       lac promoter: promoter for the E. coli lac operon
   6410..6431    -  protein_bind   CAP binding site: CAP binding activates transcription in the presence of cAMP. E. coli catabolite activator protein
   6444..6536    -  CDS            lacI (fragment): lac repressor; lacI; The lac repressor binds to the lac operator to inhibit transcription in E. coli. This inhibition can be relieved by adding lactose or isopropyl-β-D-thiogalactopyranoside (IPTG).
   6719..7307    -  rep_origin     ori: high-copy-number ColE1/pMB1/pBR322/pUC origin of replication
   7478..8338    -  CDS            AmpR: β-lactamase; bla; confers resistance to ampicillin, carbenicillin, and related antibiotics
