[The description below was written by a language model from this plasmid's Addgene catalogue record and pLannotate feature annotations shown in this document.]
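Description:
PB-U6-CNCB_sgEIF3D-4 is a piggyBac transposon plasmid for stable expression in mammalian cells of a single guide RNA targeting human EIF3D (the fourth guide in its series). It is built on the synthetic PB-U6-CNCB backbone, is a little over 8.3 kb, and is propagated in E. coli as a high-copy plasmid with a ColE1/pUC-type origin and ampicillin resistance. An f1 origin and remnants of a lacZα/lac promoter cloning region are also present. The guide was inserted between two Esp3I sites that were destroyed during cloning, placing it downstream of a mouse U6 promoter and upstream of a Streptococcus pyogenes Cas9 scaffold, which the annotation picks up as a tracrRNA fragment. The U6 promoter and the piggyBac terminal repeats are not called in the automated feature table, although the catalogue entry describes them. The short hits to lambda portal protein and hare β-globin are most likely database-matching artefacts. A single loxP site lies just upstream of the sgRNA cassette; its purpose is not stated.

Downstream of the guide cassette is a CAG promoter unit (CMV enhancer, chicken β-actin promoter and chimeric intron) driving Clover green fluorescent protein preceded by three SV40 nuclear localization signals. This is followed by the bsr blasticidin S deaminase gene and an SV40 polyadenylation signal; how the two coding sequences are linked is not annotated. Cells carrying the construct are therefore marked by nuclear green fluorescence and can be selected with blasticidin. The plasmid encodes neither Cas9 nor transposase, so both a Cas9-type effector and piggyBac transposase must be supplied separately for genomic integration and targeting. The associated publication studies the role of EIF3D in human primed pluripotent stem cells. The record does not say whether the guide is used for cutting or for transcriptional repression.
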