Addgene plasmid #236766: PB-U6-CNCB_sgEIF3D-4
Depositing lab: Kazutoshi Takahashi. Publication: EIF3D safeguards the homeostasis of key signaling pathways in human primed pluripotency. Okubo C, Nakamura M, Sato M, Shichino Y, Mito M, Takashima Y, Iwasaki S, Takahashi K. Sci Adv. 2025 Apr 11;11(15):eadq5484. doi: 10.1126/sciadv.adq5484. Epub 2025 Apr 9. PubMed 40203091.
Backbone
  Vector backbone: PB-U6-CNCB
  Backbone manufacturer: Synthetic
  Backbone size w/o insert (bp): 8339
  Total vector size (bp): 8342
  Vector type: Mammalian Expression ; PiggyBac
  Selectable markers: Blasticidin
Growth in bacteria
  Bacterial resistance: Ampicillin, 100 μg/mL
  Growth temperature: 37°C
  Growth strain: DH5alpha
  Copy number: High Copy
Gene/Insert
  Gene/Insert name: EIF3D sgRNA-4
  gRNA/shRNA sequence: CTGCTGCTAACGCGGTCCC
  Species: H. sapiens (human)
  GenBank ID: NM_003753.4
  Entrez Gene: EIF3D (a.k.a. EIF3S7, eIF3-p66, eIF3-zeta)
  Promoter: mouse U6 promoter
  Cloning method: Restriction Enzyme; 5′ cloning site Esp3I (destroyed during cloning); 3′ cloning site Esp3I (destroyed during cloning)
  Sequencing primers: 5′ GAGGCTTAATGTGCGATAAAAGA
How to cite: PB-U6-CNCB_sgEIF3D-4 was a gift from Kazutoshi Takahashi (Addgene plasmid # 236766 ; http://n2t.net/addgene:236766 ; RRID:Addgene_236766)
